Addgene plasmid #228346: pMT2096
Purpose: 2,4-Diacetylphloroglucinol (DAPG)-regulatable EGFP expression
Depositing lab: Jun Ishii. Depositing organization: Kobe University. Publication: Designing strong inducible synthetic promoters in yeasts. Tominaga M, Shima Y, Nozaki K, Ito Y, Someda M, Shoya Y, Hashii N, Obata C, Matsumoto-Kitano M, Suematsu K, Matsukawa T, Hosoya K, Hashiba N, Kondo A, Ishii J. Nat Commun. 2024 Dec 19;15(1):10653. doi: 10.1038/s41467-024-54865-z. PubMed 39702268.
Backbone
  Vector backbone: pUC19
  Vector type: Yeast Expression, Synthetic Biology
  Selectable markers: Neomycin (select with G418)
Growth in bacteria
  Bacterial resistance: Ampicillin, 100 μg/mL
  Growth temperature: 37°C
  Growth strain: DH5alpha
  Copy number: High Copy
Gene/Insert
  Gene/Insert name: EGFP
  Species: Synthetic; Aequorea victoria
  Promoter: 2,4-Diacetylphloroglucinol-regulatable synthetic promoter (KpPhl1.1)
  Cloning method: Ligation Independent Cloning
Terms and licenses: Academic/Nonprofit Terms; Industry Terms: Not Available to Industry
How to cite: pMT2096 was a gift from Jun Ishii (Addgene plasmid # 228346 ; http://n2t.net/addgene:228346 ; RRID:Addgene_228346)
