[The description below was written by a language model from this plasmid's Addgene catalogue record and pLannotate feature annotations shown in this document.]
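Description:
pMT2096 is a 5.9 kb pUC19-based yeast expression plasmid built for synthetic biology, carrying an EGFP reporter whose expression is regulated by 2,4-diacetylphloroglucinol (DAPG). In E. coli it is maintained at high copy through the ColE1/pUC origin and selected with ampicillin via the bla gene and its native promoter. Remnants of the pUC19 backbone (lac promoter and operator, CAP site, and fragments of lacI, lacZα, the multiple cloning site, bom and rop) are also annotated but have no role in the yeast payload. No yeast replication origin is annotated. This is consistent with use by chromosomal integration, although the record does not state how the plasmid is maintained in yeast.

The payload is an EGFP coding sequence (derived from Aequorea victoria GFP) driven by the synthetic DAPG-regulatable promoter KpPhl1.1 and followed by the AOX1 terminator from Komagataella phaffii (Pichia pastoris). The annotation finds a fragment of the AOX1 promoter immediately upstream of EGFP, suggesting that the synthetic promoter incorporates AOX1-derived core sequence. Together with the "Kp" prefix, this points to K. phaffii as the intended host, though the catalogue fields list only "yeast". No gene for a DAPG-responsive regulator is annotated, and the record does not say where one is supplied, so it presumably comes from the host strain or another construct. A neo (nptII) gene on the opposite strand provides G418 selection in yeast, but its promoter and terminator are not clearly identified. A short region with similarity to ARG4 lies upstream of the expression cassette; its purpose is not stated. The plasmid serves as a fluorescent readout for characterising strong inducible synthetic promoters in yeast.
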