Features (pLannotate 1.2.2; 19 found; start..end, strand, type, name):
     96..200     +  promoter       AmpR promoter: bla
    201..1061    +  CDS            AmpR: β-lactamase; bla; confers resistance to ampicillin, carbenicillin, and related antibiotics
   1232..1820    +  rep_origin     ori: high-copy-number ColE1/pMB1/pBR322/pUC origin of replication
   2003..2095    +  CDS            lacI (fragment): lac repressor; lacI; The lac repressor binds to the lac operator to inhibit transcription in E. coli. This inhibition can be relieved by adding lactose or isopropyl-β-D-thiogalactopyranoside (IPTG).
   2108..2129    +  protein_bind   CAP binding site: CAP binding activates transcription in the presence of cAMP. E. coli catabolite activator protein
   2144..2174    +  promoter       lac promoter: promoter for the E. coli lac operon
   2182..2198    +  protein_bind   lac operator: The lac repressor binds to the lac operator to inhibit transcription in E. coli. This inhibition can be relieved by adding lactose or isopropyl-β-D-thiogalactopyranoside (IPTG). lac repressor encoded by lacI
   2255..2500    +  CDS            ARG4 (fragment): ARLY_YEAST - Experimental evidence at protein level: Swiss-Prot protein existence level 1. From Saccharomyces cerevisiae (strain ATCC 204508 / S288c) (Baker's yeast).
   2510..2533    -  misc_feature   MCS (fragment): pUC18/19 multiple cloning site
   2573..2770    +  promoter       AOX1 promoter (fragment): Pichia pastoris AOX1; inducible promoter, regulated by methanol
   2777..3493    +  CDS            EGFP: EGFP is a basic (constitutively fluorescent) green fluorescent protein published in 1996, derived from Aequorea victoria. It is reported to be a rapidly-maturing weak dimer with moderate acid sensitivity.
   3502..3567    +  CDS            AOX1 (fragment): ALOX1_KOMPC - Experimental evidence at protein level: Swiss-Prot protein existence level 1. Major isoform of alcohol oxidase, which catalyzes the oxidation of methanol to formaldehyde and hydrogen peroxide, the first step in the methanol utilization pathway of methylotrophic yeasts. From Komagataella phaffii (strain ATCC 76273 / CBS 7435 / CECT 11047 / NRRL Y-11430 / Wegner 21-1) (Yeast) (Pichia pastoris).
   3571..3817    +  terminator     AOX1 terminator: Pichia pastoris AOX1; transcription terminator for AOX1
   3858..3875    -  promoter       ADH1 promoter (fragment): S. cerevisiae ADH1; promoter for alcohol dehydrogenase 1
   3936..3952    +  mobile_element Tn7L (fragment): mini-Tn7 element (left end of the Tn7 transposon) Tn7
   4469..5260    -  CDS            neo: KKA2_KLEPN - Also known as kan, nptII. Experimental evidence at protein level: Swiss-Prot protein existence level 1. Resistance to kanamycin, neomycin, paromomycin, ribostamycin, butirosin and gentamicin B. From Klebsiella pneumoniae.
   5549..5706    +  CDS            lacZα (fragment): LacZα fragment of β-galactosidase; lacZ fragment
   5712..5811    -  misc_feature   bom (fragment): basis of mobility region from pBR322
   5913..1       -  CDS            rop (fragment) (across the origin): Rop protein, which maintains plasmids at low copy number; rop
>Addgene plasmid #228346 | pMT2096 | addgene full sequence | sequence record 457107 | Addgene NGS Result
GACGAAAGGGCCTCGTGATACGCCTATTTTTATAGGTTAATGTCATGATAATAATGGTTTCTTAGACGTC
AGGTGGCACTTTTCGGGGAAATGTGCGCGGAACCCCTATTTGTTTATTTTTCTAAATACATTCAAATATG
TATCCGCTCATGAGACAATAACCCTGATAAATGCTTCAATAATATTGAAAAAGGAAGAGTATGAGTATTC
AACATTTCCGTGTCGCCCTTATTCCCTTTTTTGCGGCATTTTGCCTTCCTGTTTTTGCTCACCCAGAAAC
GCTGGTGAAAGTAAAAGATGCTGAAGATCAGTTGGGTGCACGAGTGGGTTACATCGAACTGGATCTCAAC
AGCGGTAAGATCCTTGAGAGTTTTCGCCCCGAAGAACGTTTTCCAATGATGAGCACTTTTAAAGTTCTGC
TATGTGGCGCGGTATTATCCCGTATTGACGCCGGGCAAGAGCAACTCGGTCGCCGCATACACTATTCTCA
GAATGACTTGGTTGAGTACTCACCAGTCACAGAAAAGCATCTTACGGATGGCATGACAGTAAGAGAATTA
TGCAGTGCTGCCATAACCATGAGTGATAACACTGCGGCCAACTTACTTCTGACAACGATCGGAGGACCGA
AGGAGCTAACCGCTTTTTTGCACAACATGGGGGATCATGTAACTCGCCTTGATCGTTGGGAACCGGAGCT
GAATGAAGCCATACCAAACGACGAGCGTGACACCACGATGCCTGTAGCAATGGCAACAACGTTGCGCAAA
CTATTAACTGGCGAACTACTTACTCTAGCTTCCCGGCAACAATTAATAGACTGGATGGAGGCGGATAAAG
TTGCAGGACCACTTCTGCGCTCGGCCCTTCCGGCTGGCTGGTTTATTGCTGATAAATCTGGAGCCGGTGA
GCGTGGGTCTCGCGGTATCATTGCAGCACTGGGGCCAGATGGTAAGCCCTCCCGTATCGTAGTTATCTAC
ACGACGGGGAGTCAGGCAACTATGGATGAACGAAATAGACAGATCGCTGAGATAGGTGCCTCACTGATTA
AGCATTGGTAACTGTCAGACCAAGTTTACTCATATATACTTTAGATTGATTTAAAACTTCATTTTTAATT
TAAAAGGATCTAGGTGAAGATCCTTTTTGATAATCTCATGACCAAAATCCCTTAACGTGAGTTTTCGTTC
CACTGAGCGTCAGACCCCGTAGAAAAGATCAAAGGATCTTCTTGAGATCCTTTTTTTCTGCGCGTAATCT
GCTGCTTGCAAACAAAAAAACCACCGCTACCAGCGGTGGTTTGTTTGCCGGATCAAGAGCTACCAACTCT
TTTTCCGAAGGTAACTGGCTTCAGCAGAGCGCAGATACCAAATACTGTTCTTCTAGTGTAGCCGTAGTTA
GGCCACCACTTCAAGAACTCTGTAGCACCGCCTACATACCTCGCTCTGCTAATCCTGTTACCAGTGGCTG
CTGCCAGTGGCGATAAGTCGTGTCTTACCGGGTTGGACTCAAGACGATAGTTACCGGATAAGGCGCAGCG
GTCGGGCTGAACGGGGGGTTCGTGCACACAGCCCAGCTTGGAGCGAACGACCTACACCGAACTGAGATAC
CTACAGCGTGAGCTATGAGAAAGCGCCACGCTTCCCGAAGGGAGAAAGGCGGACAGGTATCCGGTAAGCG
GCAGGGTCGGAACAGGAGAGCGCACGAGGGAGCTTCCAGGGGGAAACGCCTGGTATCTTTATAGTCCTGT
CGGGTTTCGCCACCTCTGACTTGAGCGTCGATTTTTGTGATGCTCGTCAGGGGGGCGGAGCCTATGGAAA
AACGCCAGCAACGCGGCCTTTTTACGGTTCCTGGCCTTTTGCTGGCCTTTTGCTCACATGTTCTTTCCTG
CGTTATCCCCTGATTCTGTGGATAACCGTATTACCGCCTTTGAGTGAGCTGATACCGCTCGCCGCAGCCG
AACGACCGAGCGCAGCGAGTCAGTGAGCGAGGAAGCGGAAGAGCGCCCAATACGCAAACCGCCTCTCCCC
GCGCGTTGGCCGATTCATTAATGCAGCTGGCACGACAGGTTTCCCGACTGGAAAGCGGGCAGTGAGCGCA
ACGCAATTAATGTGAGTTAGCTCACTCATTAGGCACCCCAGGCTTTACACTTTATGCTTCCGGCTCGTAT
GTTGTGTGGAATTGTGAGCGGATAACAATTTCACACAGGAAACAGCTATGACCATGATTACGCCAAGCTT
GCGGCCGCGGATCTAGAAGGGGAGTTCCATTCAGAGAAACTCACCACATTTCTGGTGAATGTGTCAGACA
AGCCGAGGAGTTGAACCTTTCTGGTATTGATCAGTTGTCCCTCGAACAATTGAAATCCATTGACTCCCGT
TTTGAGGCTGATGTGGCTTCAACGTTTGACTTTGAAGCCAGTGTTGAAAAAAGAACTGCCACCGGAGGAA
CTTCTAAGACTGCTGTTTTAAAGCAATTGGATGCACTGAATGAAAAGCTAGAGTCTTGACTGCAGGTCGA
CTCTAGAGGATCCTATGTATGATACGAAACGTACCGTATCGTTAAGGTAGCGTCAAAATTTAACTGTTCT
AACCCCTACTTGACAGCAATATATAAACAGAAGGAAGCTGCCCTGTCTTAAACCTTTTTTTTTATCATCA
TTATTAGCTTACTTTCATAATTGCGACTGGTTCCAATTGACAAGCTTTTGATTTTAACGACTTTTAACGA
CAACTTGAGAAGATCAAAAAACAACTAATTATTCGAAACGACTAGTATGGTTTCTAAGGGTGAAGAGTTG
TTCACTGGTGTTGTTCCAATCTTGGTTGAGTTGGACGGTGACGTTAACGGACACAAGTTCTCTGTTTCTG
GTGAAGGTGAGGGTGACGCTACTTACGGAAAGTTGACTTTGAAGTTCATCTGTACTACTGGTAAGTTGCC
AGTTCCATGGCCAACTTTGGTTACTACTTTGACTTACGGTGTTCAGTGTTTCTCCAGATACCCAGACCAC
ATGAAGCAGCACGATTTCTTCAAGTCTGCTATGCCAGAGGGTTACGTTCAAGAGAGAACTATCTTCTTCA
AGGACGACGGTAACTACAAGACTAGAGCTGAGGTTAAGTTCGAGGGTGACACATTGGTTAACAGAATCGA
GTTGAAGGGTATCGACTTCAAAGAGGACGGAAACATCTTGGGTCACAAGTTGGAGTACAACTACAACTCC
CACAACGTTTACATCATGGCTGACAAGCAGAAGAACGGTATCAAGGTTAACTTCAAGATCAGACACAACA
TCGAGGACGGTTCCGTTCAATTGGCTGACCACTACCAACAGAACACTCCAATTGGTGACGGTCCAGTTTT
GTTGCCAGACAACCACTACTTGTCCACTCAATCCGCTTTGTCCAAGGACCCAAACGAGAAGAGAGATCAC
ATGGTTTTGTTGGAGTTCGTTACTGCTGCTGGTATCACTTTGGGTATGGACGAGTTGTACAAGTAACTCG
AGCCTTAGACATGACTGTTCCTCAGTTCAAGTTGGGCACTTACGAGAAGACCGGTCTTGCTAGATTCTAA
TCAAGAGGATGTCAGAATGCCATTTGCCTGAGAGATGCAGGCTTCATTTTTGATACTTTTTTATTTGTAA
CCTATATAGTATAGGATTTTTTTTGTCATTTTGTTTCTTCTCGTACGAGCTTGCTCCTGATCAGCCTATC
TCGCAGCTGATGAATATCTTGTGGTAGGGGTTTGGGAAAATCATTCGAGTTTGATGTTTTTCTTGGTATT
TCCCACTCCTCTTCAGAGTACAGAAGATTAAGTGAGACGTTCGTTTGTGCAAGCTTAGATCTTCTAGAGA
CAATAAGAAGAAAAAAAAAGAAAAGCGGTGGGGGAGGGATTATTAAATAAGGATTATGTAACCCCAGGGT
ACCGTTCTATACATATTTAAGGATTATTTAGGACAATCGATGAAATCGGCATCAAACTGGATGGGAGTAT
AGTGTCCGGATAATCGGATAAATCATCTTGCGAGGAGCCGCTTGGTTGGTTGGTGAGAGGAGTGAAATAT
GTGTCTCCTCACCCAAGAATCGCGATATCAGCACCCTGTGGGGGACACTATTGGCCTCCCTCCCAAACCT
TCGATGTGGTAGTGCTTTATTATATTGATTACATTGATTACATAGCTAAACCCTGCCTGGTTGCAAGTTG
AGCTCCGAATTCCAATATTAGTAAAATGCCTGCAAGATAACCTCGGTATGGCGTCCGACCCCGCTTAATT
ATTTTAACTCCTTTCCAACGAGGACTTCGTAATTTTTGATTAGGGAGTTGAGAAACGGGGGGTCTTGATA
CCTCCTCGATTTCAGATCCCACCCCCTCTCAGTCCCAAGTGGGACCCCCCTCGGCCGTGAAATGCGCGCA
CTTTAGTTTTTTTCGCATGTAAACGCCGGTGTCCGTCATCTAGAGAATTCCCCGCTCAGAAGAACTCGTC
AAGAAGGCGATAGAAGGCGATGCGCTGCGAATCGGGAGCGGCGATACCGTAAAGCACGAGGAAGCGGTCA
GCCCATTCGCCGCCAAGCTCTTCAGCAATATCACGGGTAGCCAACGCTATGTCCTGATAGCGGTCCGCCA
CACCCAGCCGGCCACAGTCGATGAATCCAGAAAAGCGGCCATTTTCCACCATGATATTCGGCAAGCAGGC
ATCGCCATGGGTCACGACGAGATCCTCGCCGTCGGGCATGCGCGCCTTGAGCCTGGCGAACAGTTCGGCT
GGCGCGAGCCCCTGATGCTCTTCGTCCAGATCATCCTGATCGACAAGACCGGCTTCCATCCGAGTACGTG
CTCGCTCGATGCGATGTTTCGCTTGGTGGTCGAATGGGCAGGTAGCCGGATCAAGCGTATGCAGCCGCCG
CATTGCATCAGCCATGATGGATACTTTCTCGGCAGGAGCAAGGTGAGATGACAGGAGATCCTGCCCCGGC
ACTTCGCCCAATAGCAGCCAGTCCCTTCCCGCTTCAGTGACAACGTCGAGCACAGCTGCGCAAGGAACGC
CCGTCGTGGCCAGCCACGATAGCCGCGCTGCCTCGTCCTGCAGTTCATTCAGGGCACCGGACAGGTCGGT
CTTGACAAAAAGAACCGGGCGCCCCTGCGCTGACAGCCGGAACACGGCGGCATCAGAGCAGCCGATTGTC
TGTTGTGCCCAGTCATAGCCGAATAGCCTCTCCACCCAAGCGGCCGGAGAACCTGCGTGCAATCCATCTT
GTTCAATCATATGGTTTCTATATTATCTTTGTACTAAAGAGCAATTGATAATGTGCGAGAAAAACTGGTC
CTTATATACCGTTTGCAGCACTCCCTCCCGAACTTTACGAAAAGTCGTGCGCCACCTGATTTTCATCACG
CCAAAAACCTACACGTATGACTACTCCGGGCCAGTGTTCACCACGAGCTATATAGTGTTAATTAATTACC
TTATTGGTTAGCTCTGCATGTAAGGGTGGTGTGAGCCGGGAATTGGGTCTACTCTAGCGTTCAGTAAGGT
GATATAAAGCTCTGTAGAATTCACTGGCCGTCGTTTTACAACGTCGTGACTGGGAAAACCCTGGCGTTAC
CCAACTTAATCGCCTTGCAGCACATCCCCCTTTCGCCAGCTGGCGTAATAGCGAAGAGGCCCGCACCGAT
CGCCCTTCCCAACAGTTGCGCAGCCTGAATGGCGAATGGCGCCTGATGCGGTATTTTCTCCTTACGCATC
TGTGCGGTATTTCACACCGCATATGGTGCACTCTCAGTACAATCTGCTCTGATGCCGCATAGTTAAGCCA
GCCCCGACACCCGCCAACACCCGCTGACGCGCCCTGACGGGCTTGTCTGCTCCCGGCATCCGCTTACAGA
CAAGCTGTGACCGTCTCCGGGAGCTGCATGTGTCAGAGGTTTTCACCGTCATCACCGAAACGCGCGA
